Addgene plasmid #113792: pTFAP2C.1.0-gDNA
Purpose: CRISPR plasmid for expression of Cas9 and gRNA targeting human transcription factor TFAP2C
Depositing lab: Kevin White. Depositing organization: University of Chicago.
Backbone
  Vector backbone: pX330
  Backbone manufacturer: Zhang lab (Addgene plasmid ID: 42230)
  Vector type: Mammalian Expression, CRISPR
Growth in bacteria
  Bacterial resistance: Ampicillin, 100 μg/mL
  Growth temperature: 37°C
  Growth strain: DH5alpha
  Copy number: High Copy
Gene/Insert
  Gene/Insert name: TFAP2C
  gRNA/shRNA sequence: AATAAAATTGGAACGAAGAA AGG
  Species: H. sapiens (human)
  Entrez Gene: TFAP2C (a.k.a. AP2-GAMMA, ERF1, TFAP2G, hAP-2g)
  Cloning method: Restriction Enzyme; 5′ cloning site BbsI (destroyed during cloning); 3′ cloning site BbsI (destroyed during cloning)
  Sequencing primers: 5′ hU6-F (5'-GAGGGCCTATTTCCCATGATT-3')
Terms and licenses: Academic/Nonprofit Terms; Industry Terms: Not Available to Industry
Depositor comments: gRNA sequence listed includes 20 nucleotide target sequence, followed by the uncloned PAM sequence. The PAM sequence is not present in the plasmid. Use with plasmid pTFAP2C-donor
How to cite: pTFAP2C.1.0-gDNA was a gift from Kevin White (Addgene plasmid # 113792 ; http://n2t.net/addgene:113792 ; RRID:Addgene_113792)
