[The description below was written by a language model from this plasmid's Addgene catalogue record and pLannotate feature annotations shown in this document.]
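Description:
pTFAP2C.1.0-gDNA is an all-in-one mammalian CRISPR expression plasmid built on the pX330 backbone, designed to deliver both Streptococcus pyogenes Cas9 and a single guide RNA directed against the human transcription factor gene TFAP2C (AP-2 gamma). It is about 8.5 kb and is propagated in E. coli as a high-copy plasmid through a ColE1/pUC-type origin, with selection by the β-lactamase ampicillin resistance gene. An f1 phage origin is also present in the backbone, along with short annotated remnants of pBR322 bom and rop sequences. There is no mammalian selection marker or reporter among the annotated features.

The plasmid carries two expression units. The human U6 RNA polymerase III promoter drives the guide RNA: a 20-nucleotide TFAP2C-targeting spacer was inserted between paired BbsI sites, which were destroyed by the cloning, directly upstream of the S. pyogenes gRNA scaffold. The PAM belongs to the genomic target only and is not present in the plasmid. Downstream, a hybrid promoter made of the CMV enhancer, chicken β-actin promoter and a hybrid intron drives Cas9. The annotation splits Cas9 into adjoining N- and C-terminal portions, but these form one contiguous coding region. It is fused at its C-terminus to a bipartite nucleoplasmin nuclear localization signal and terminated by the bovine growth hormone polyadenylation signal. A single AAV2 inverted terminal repeat lies after the poly(A) signal; with only one ITR annotated, nothing in the record suggests use as an AAV packaging vector.

On transfection into human cells, the plasmid should direct Cas9 cleavage at the TFAP2C locus. The depositor notes that it is meant to be used with a companion plasmid, pTFAP2C-donor, which implies homology-directed editing or knock-in at this gene, although the record does not state the nature of the intended modification.
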