Features (pLannotate 1.2.2; 18 found; start..end, strand, type, name):
      1..241     +  promoter       U6 promoter: RNA polymerase III promoter for human U6 snRNA
    271..346     +  misc_RNA       gRNA scaffold: guide RNA scaffold for the Streptococcus pyogenes CRISPR/Cas9 system
    353..396     +  misc_RNA       gRNA scaffold (fragment): guide RNA scaffold for the Streptococcus pyogenes CRISPR/Cas9 system
    443..728     +  enhancer       CMV enhancer: human cytomegalovirus immediate early enhancer; contains an 18-bp deletion relative to the standard CMV enhancer
    730..1007    +  promoter       chicken β-actin promoter: No description available
   1008..1235    +  intron         hybrid intron: hybrid between chicken β-actin (CBA) and minute virus of mice (MMV) introns (Gray et al., 2011)
   1373..2974    +  CDS            Cas9(N): N-terminal portion of Streptococcus pyogenes Cas9 (Zetsche et al., 2015)
   2975..5473    +  CDS            Cas9(C): C-terminal portion of Streptococcus pyogenes Cas9 (Zetsche et al., 2015)
   5474..5521    +  CDS            nucleoplasmin NLS: bipartite nuclear localization signal from nucleoplasmin
   5555..5666    +  polyA_signal   bGH poly(A) signal: bovine growth hormone polyadenylation signal
   5771..5911    +  repeat_region  AAV2 ITR: inverted terminal repeat of adeno-associated virus serotype 2 inverted
   5916..5967    -  misc_feature   bom (fragment): basis of mobility region from pBR322
   5986..6441    +  rep_origin     f1 ori (sequence partly withheld): f1 bacteriophage origin of replication; arrow indicates direction of (+) strand synthesis
   6442..6491    -  misc_feature   bom (fragment): basis of mobility region from pBR322
   6593..6628    -  CDS            rop (fragment): Rop protein, which maintains plasmids at low copy number; rop
   6723..6827    +  promoter       AmpR promoter: bla
   6828..7688    +  CDS            AmpR: β-lactamase; bla; confers resistance to ampicillin, carbenicillin, and related antibiotics
   7859..8447    +  rep_origin     ori: high-copy-number ColE1/pMB1/pBR322/pUC origin of replication
>Addgene plasmid #113792 | pTFAP2C.1.0-gDNA | addgene full sequence | sequence record 241260 | Addgene NGS Result
GAGGGCCTATTTCCCATGATTCCTTCATATTTGCATATACGATACAAGGCTGTTAGAGAGATAATTGGAA
TTAATTTGACTGTAAACACAAAGATATTAGTACAAAATACGTGACGTAGAAAGTAATAATTTCTTGGGTA
GTTTGCAGTTTTAAAATTATGTTTTAAAATGGACTATCATATGCTTACCGTAACTTGAAAGTATTTCGAT
TTCTTGGCTTTATATATCTTGTGGAAAGGACGAAACACCGAATAAAATTGGAACGAAGAAGTTTTAGAGC
TAGAAATAGCAAGTTAAAATAAGGCTAGTCCGTTATCAACTTGAAAAAGTGGCACCGAGTCGGTGCTTTT
TTGTTTTAGAGCTAGAAATAGCAAGTTAAAATAAGGCTAGTCCGTTTTTAGCGCGTGCGCCAATTCTGCA
GACAAATGGCTCTAGAGGTACCCGTTACATAACTTACGGTAAATGGCCCGCCTGGCTGACCGCCCAACGA
CCCCCGCCCATTGACGTCAATAGTAACGCCAATAGGGACTTTCCATTGACGTCAATGGGTGGAGTATTTA
CGGTAAACTGCCCACTTGGCAGTACATCAAGTGTATCATATGCCAAGTACGCCCCCTATTGACGTCAATG
ACGGTAAATGGCCCGCCTGGCATTGTGCCCAGTACATGACCTTATGGGACTTTCCTACTTGGCAGTACAT
CTACGTATTAGTCATCGCTATTACCATGGTCGAGGTGAGCCCCACGTTCTGCTTCACTCTCCCCATCTCC
CCCCCCTCCCCACCCCCAATTTTGTATTTATTTATTTTTTAATTATTTTGTGCAGCGATGGGGGCGGGGG
GGGGGGGGGGGCGCGCGCCAGGSGGGGGGGGGGGGGGGGGGGGGGGGGGGGGGGGGGGGGGGGGGGGGGC
GGCGGCAGCCAATCAGAGCGGCGCGCTCCGAAAGTTTCCTTTTATGGCGAGGCGGCGGCGGCGGCGGCCC
TATAAAAAGCGAAGCGCGCGGCGGGCGGGAGTCGCTGCGCGCTGCCTTCGCCCCGTGCCCCGCTCCGCCG
CCGCCTCGCGCCGCCCGCCCCGGCTCTGACTGACCGCGTTACTCCCACAGGTGAGCGGGCGGGACGGCCC
TTCTCCTCCGGGCTGTAATTAGCTGAGCAAGAGGTAAGGGTTTAAGGGATGGTTGGTTGGTGGGGTATTA
ATGTTTAATTACCTGGAGCACCTGCCTGAAATCACTTTTTTTCAGGTTGGACCGGTGCCACCATGGACTA
TAAGGACCACGACGGAGACTACAAGGATCATGATATTGATTACAAAGACGATGACGATAAGATGGCCCCA
AAGAAGAAGCGGAAGGTCGGTATCCACGGAGTCCCAGCAGCCGACAAGAAGTACAGCATCGGCCTGGACA
TCGGCACCAACTCTGTGGGCTGGGCCGTGATCACCGACGAGTACAAGGTGCCCAGCAAGAAATTCAAGGT
GCTGGGCAACACCGACCGGCACAGCATCAAGAAGAACCTGATCGGAGCCCTGCTGTTCGACAGCGGCGAA
ACAGCCGAGGCCACCCGGCTGAAGAGAACCGCCAGAAGAAGATACACCAGACGGAAGAACCGGATCTGCT
ATCTGCAAGAGATCTTCAGCAACGAGATGGCCAAGGTGGACGACAGCTTCTTCCACAGACTGGAAGAGTC
CTTCCTGGTGGAAGAGGATAAGAAGCACGAGCGGCACCCCATCTTCGGCAACATCGTGGACGAGGTGGCC
TACCACGAGAAGTACCCCACCATCTACCACCTGAGAAAGAAACTGGTGGACAGCACCGACAAGGCCGACC
TGCGGCTGATCTATCTGGCCCTGGCCCACATGATCAAGTTCCGGGGCCACTTCCTGATCGAGGGCGACCT
GAACCCCGACAACAGCGACGTGGACAAGCTGTTCATCCAGCTGGTGCAGACCTACAACCAGCTGTTCGAG
GAAAACCCCATCAACGCCAGCGGCGTGGACGCCAAGGCCATCCTGTCTGCCAGACTGAGCAAGAGCAGAC
GGCTGGAAAATCTGATCGCCCAGCTGCCCGGCGAGAAGAAGAATGGCCTGTTCGGAAACCTGATTGCCCT
GAGCCTGGGCCTGACCCCCAACTTCAAGAGCAACTTCGACCTGGCCGAGGATGCCAAACTGCAGCTGAGC
AAGGACACCTACGACGACGACCTGGACAACCTGCTGGCCCAGATCGGCGACCAGTACGCCGACCTGTTTC
TGGCCGCCAAGAACCTGTCCGACGCCATCCTGCTGAGCGACATCCTGAGAGTGAACACCGAGATCACCAA
GGCCCCCCTGAGCGCCTCTATGATCAAGAGATACGACGAGCACCACCAGGACCTGACCCTGCTGAAAGCT
CTCGTGCGGCAGCAGCTGCCTGAGAAGTACAAAGAGATTTTCTTCGACCAGAGCAAGAACGGCTACGCCG
GCTACATTGACGGCGGAGCCAGCCAGGAAGAGTTCTACAAGTTCATCAAGCCCATCCTGGAAAAGATGGA
CGGCACCGAGGAACTGCTCGTGAAGCTGAACAGAGAGGACCTGCTGCGGAAGCAGCGGACCTTCGACAAC
GGCAGCATCCCCCACCAGATCCACCTGGGAGAGCTGCACGCCATTCTGCGGCGGCAGGAAGATTTTTACC
CATTCCTGAAGGACAACCGGGAAAAGATCGAGAAGATCCTGACCTTCCGCATCCCCTACTACGTGGGCCC
TCTGGCCAGGGGAAACAGCAGATTCGCCTGGATGACCAGAAAGAGCGAGGAAACCATCACCCCCTGGAAC
TTCGAGGAAGTGGTGGACAAGGGCGCTTCCGCCCAGAGCTTCATCGAGCGGATGACCAACTTCGATAAGA
ACCTGCCCAACGAGAAGGTGCTGCCCAAGCACAGCCTGCTGTACGAGTACTTCACCGTGTATAACGAGCT
GACCAAAGTGAAATACGTGACCGAGGGAATGAGAAAGCCCGCCTTCCTGAGCGGCGAGCAGAAAAAGGCC
ATCGTGGACCTGCTGTTCAAGACCAACCGGAAAGTGACCGTGAAGCAGCTGAAAGAGGACTACTTCAAGA
AAATCGAGTGCTTCGACTCCGTGGAAATCTCCGGCGTGGAAGATCGGTTCAACGCCTCCCTGGGCACATA
CCACGATCTGCTGAAAATTATCAAGGACAAGGACTTCCTGGACAATGAGGAAAACGAGGACATTCTGGAA
GATATCGTGCTGACCCTGACACTGTTTGAGGACAGAGAGATGATCGAGGAACGGCTGAAAACCTATGCCC
ACCTGTTCGACGACAAAGTGATGAAGCAGCTGAAGCGGCGGAGATACACCGGCTGGGGCAGGCTGAGCCG
GAAGCTGATCAACGGCATCCGGGACAAGCAGTCCGGCAAGACAATCCTGGATTTCCTGAAGTCCGACGGC
TTCGCCAACAGAAACTTCATGCAGCTGATCCACGACGACAGCCTGACCTTTAAAGAGGACATCCAGAAAG
CCCAGGTGTCCGGCCAGGGCGATAGCCTGCACGAGCACATTGCCAATCTGGCCGGCAGCCCCGCCATTAA
GAAGGGCATCCTGCAGACAGTGAAGGTGGTGGACGAGCTCGTGAAAGTGATGGGCCGGCACAAGCCCGAG
AACATCGTGATCGAAATGGCCAGAGAGAACCAGACCACCCAGAAGGGACAGAAGAACAGCCGCGAGAGAA
TGAAGCGGATCGAAGAGGGCATCAAAGAGCTGGGCAGCCAGATCCTGAAAGAACACCCCGTGGAAAACAC
CCAGCTGCAGAACGAGAAGCTGTACCTGTACTACCTGCAGAATGGGCGGGATATGTACGTGGACCAGGAA
CTGGACATCAACCGGCTGTCCGACTACGATGTGGACCATATCGTGCCTCAGAGCTTTCTGAAGGACGACT
CCATCGACAACAAGGTGCTGACCAGAAGCGACAAGAACCGGGGCAAGAGCGACAACGTGCCCTCCGAAGA
GGTCGTGAAGAAGATGAAGAACTACTGGCGGCAGCTGCTGAACGCCAAGCTGATTACCCAGAGAAAGTTC
GACAATCTGACCAAGGCCGAGAGAGGCGGCCTGAGCGAACTGGATAAGGCCGGCTTCATCAAGAGACAGC
TGGTGGAAACCCGGCAGATCACAAAGCACGTGGCACAGATCCTGGACTCCCGGATGAACACTAAGTACGA
CGAGAATGACAAGCTGATCCGGGAAGTGAAAGTGATCACCCTGAAGTCCAAGCTGGTGTCCGATTTCCGG
AAGGATTTCCAGTTTTACAAAGTGCGCGAGATCAACAACTACCACCACGCCCACGACGCCTACCTGAACG
CCGTCGTGGGAACCGCCCTGATCAAAAAGTACCCTAAGCTGGAAAGCGAGTTCGTGTACGGCGACTACAA
GGTGTACGACGTGCGGAAGATGATCGCCAAGAGCGAGCAGGAAATCGGCAAGGCTACCGCCAAGTACTTC
TTCTACAGCAACATCATGAACTTTTTCAAGACCGAGATTACCCTGGCCAACGGCGAGATCCGGAAGCGGC
CTCTGATCGAGACAAACGGCGAAACCGGGGAGATCGTGTGGGATAAGGGCCGGGATTTTGCCACCGTGCG
GAAAGTGCTGAGCATGCCCCAAGTGAATATCGTGAAAAAGACCGAGGTGCAGACAGGCGGCTTCAGCAAA
GAGTCTATCCTGCCCAAGAGGAACAGCGATAAGCTGATCGCCAGAAAGAAGGACTGGGACCCTAAGAAGT
ACGGCGGCTTCGACAGCCCCACCGTGGCCTATTCTGTGCTGGTGGTGGCCAAAGTGGAAAAGGGCAAGTC
CAAGAAACTGAAGAGTGTGAAAGAGCTGCTGGGGATCACCATCATGGAAAGAAGCAGCTTCGAGAAGAAT
CCCATCGACTTTCTGGAAGCCAAGGGCTACAAAGAAGTGAAAAAGGACCTGATCATCAAGCTGCCTAAGT
ACTCCCTGTTCGAGCTGGAAAACGGCCGGAAGAGAATGCTGGCCTCTGCCGGCGAACTGCAGAAGGGAAA
CGAACTGGCCCTGCCCTCCAAATATGTGAACTTCCTGTACCTGGCCAGCCACTATGAGAAGCTGAAGGGC
TCCCCCGAGGATAATGAGCAGAAACAGCTGTTTGTGGAACAGCACAAGCACTACCTGGACGAGATCATCG
AGCAGATCAGCGAGTTCTCCAAGAGAGTGATCCTGGCCGACGCTAATCTGGACAAAGTGCTGTCCGCCTA
CAACAAGCACCGGGATAAGCCCATCAGAGAGCAGGCCGAGAATATCATCCACCTGTTTACCCTGACCAAT
CTGGGAGCCCCTGCCGCCTTCAAGTACTTTGACACCACCATCGACCGGAAGAGGTACACCAGCACCAAAG
AGGTGCTGGACGCCACCCTGATCCACCAGAGCATCACCGGCCTGTACGAGACACGGATCGACCTGTCTCA
GCTGGGAGGCGACAAAAGGCCGGCGGCCACGAAAAAGGCCGGCCAGGCAAAAAAGAAAAAGTAAGAATTC
CTAGAGCTCGCTGATCAGCCTCGACTGTGCCTTCTAGTTGCCAGCCATCTGTTGTTTGCCCCTCCCCCGT
GCCTTCCTTGACCCTGGAAGGTGCCACTCCCACTGTCCTTTCCTAATAAAATGAGGAAATTGCATCGCAT
TGTCTGAGTAGGTGTCATTCTATTCTGGGGGGTGGGGTGGGGCAGGACAGCAAGGGGGAGGATTGGGAAG
AGAATAGCAGGCATGCTGGGGAGCGGCCGCAGGAACCCCTAGTGATGGAGTTGGCCACTCCCTCTCTGCG
CGCTCGCTCGCTCACTGAGGCCGGGCGACCAAAGGTCGCCCGACGCCCGGGCTTTGCCCGGGCGGCCTCA
GTGAGCGAGCGAGCGCGCAGCTGCCTGCAGGGGCGCCTGATGCGGTATTTTCTCCTTACGCATCTGTGCG
GTATTTCACACCGCATA
[95 nt withheld, positions 5968-6062]
T
[46 nt withheld, positions 6064-6109]
C
[141 nt withheld, positions 6111-6251]
CCTTTGACGTTGGAGTCCACGTTCTTT
[37 nt withheld, positions 6279-6315]
ACTCTATCTCGGGCTATTCTTTTGATTTATAAGGGATTTTGCCGATTTCGGTCTATTGGTTAAAAAATGA
GCTGATTTAACAAAAATTTAACGCGAATTTTAACAAAATATTAACGTTTACAATTTTATGGTGCACTCTC
AGTACAATCTGCTCTGATGCCGCATAGTTAAGCCAGCCCCGACACCCGCCAACACCCGCTGACGCGCCCT
GACGGGCTTGTCTGCTCCCGGCATCCGCTTACAGACAAGCTGTGACCGTCTCCGGGAGCTGCATGTGTCA
GAGGTTTTCACCGTCATCACCGAAACGCGCGAGACGAAAGGGCCTCGTGATACGCCTATTTTTATAGGTT
AATGTCATGATAATAATGGTTTCTTAGACGTCAGGTGGCACTTTTCGGGGAAATGTGCGCGGAACCCCTA
TTTGTTTATTTTTCTAAATACATTCAAATATGTATCCGCTCATGAGACAATAACCCTGATAAATGCTTCA
ATAATATTGAAAAAGGAAGAGTATGAGTATTCAACATTTCCGTGTCGCCCTTATTCCCTTTTTTGCGGCA
TTTTGCCTTCCTGTTTTTGCTCACCCAGAAACGCTGGTGAAAGTAAAAGATGCTGAAGATCAGTTGGGTG
CACGAGTGGGTTACATCGAACTGGATCTCAACAGCGGTAAGATCCTTGAGAGTTTTCGCCCCGAAGAACG
TTTTCCAATGATGAGCACTTTTAAAGTTCTGCTATGTGGCGCGGTATTATCCCGTATTGACGCCGGGCAA
GAGCAACTCGGTCGCCGCATACACTATTCTCAGAATGACTTGGTTGAGTACTCACCAGTCACAGAAAAGC
ATCTTACGGATGGCATGACAGTAAGAGAATTATGCAGTGCTGCCATAACCATGAGTGATAACACTGCGGC
CAACTTACTTCTGACAACGATCGGAGGACCGAAGGAGCTAACCGCTTTTTTGCACAACATGGGGGATCAT
GTAACTCGCCTTGATCGTTGGGAACCGGAGCTGAATGAAGCCATACCAAACGACGAGCGTGACACCACGA
TGCCTGTAGCAATGGCAACAACGTTGCGCAAACTATTAACTGGCGAACTACTTACTCTAGCTTCCCGGCA
ACAATTAATAGACTGGATGGAGGCGGATAAAGTTGCAGGACCACTTCTGCGCTCGGCCCTTCCGGCTGGC
TGGTTTATTGCTGATAAATCTGGAGCCGGTGAGCGTGGAAGCCGCGGTATCATTGCAGCACTGGGGCCAG
ATGGTAAGCCCTCCCGTATCGTAGTTATCTACACGACGGGGAGTCAGGCAACTATGGATGAACGAAATAG
ACAGATCGCTGAGATAGGTGCCTCACTGATTAAGCATTGGTAACTGTCAGACCAAGTTTACTCATATATA
CTTTAGATTGATTTAAAACTTCATTTTTAATTTAAAAGGATCTAGGTGAAGATCCTTTTTGATAATCTCA
TGACCAAAATCCCTTAACGTGAGTTTTCGTTCCACTGAGCGTCAGACCCCGTAGAAAAGATCAAAGGATC
TTCTTGAGATCCTTTTTTTCTGCGCGTAATCTGCTGCTTGCAAACAAAAAAACCACCGCTACCAGCGGTG
GTTTGTTTGCCGGATCAAGAGCTACCAACTCTTTTTCCGAAGGTAACTGGCTTCAGCAGAGCGCAGATAC
CAAATACTGTTCTTCTAGTGTAGCCGTAGTTAGGCCACCACTTCAAGAACTCTGTAGCACCGCCTACATA
CCTCGCTCTGCTAATCCTGTTACCAGTGGCTGCTGCCAGTGGCGATAAGTCGTGTCTTACCGGGTTGGAC
TCAAGACGATAGTTACCGGATAAGGCGCAGCGGTCGGGCTGAACGGGGGGTTCGTGCACACAGCCCAGCT
TGGAGCGAACGACCTACACCGAACTGAGATACCTACAGCGTGAGCTATGAGAAAGCGCCACGCTTCCCGA
AGGGAGAAAGGCGGACAGGTATCCGGTAAGCGGCAGGGTCGGAACAGGAGAGCGCACGAGGGAGCTTCCA
GGGGGAAACGCCTGGTATCTTTATAGTCCTGTCGGGTTTCGCCACCTCTGACTTGAGCGTCGATTTTTGT
GATGCTCGTCAGGGGGGCGGAGCCTATGGAAAAACGCCAGCAACGCGGCCTTTTTACGGTTCCTGGCCTT
TTGCTGGCCTTTTGCTCACATGT
